>Addgene plasmid #249578 | pHAGE-dCas9-3XGFP-CRY2 | addgene full sequence | sequence record 497737 | Addgene NGS Result
TGGAAGGGCTAATTCACTCCCAAAGAAGACAAGATATCCTTGATCTGTGGATCTACCACACACAAGGCTA
CTTCCCTGATTAGCAGAACTACACACCAGGGCCAGGGGTCAGATATCCACTGACCTTTGGATGGTGCTAC
AAGCTAGTACCAGTTGAGCCAGATAAGGTAGAAGAGGCCAATAAAGGAGAGAACACCAGCTTGTTACACC
CTGTGAGCCTGCATGGGATGGATGACCCGGAGAGAGAAGTGTTAGAGTGGAGGTTTGACAGCCGCCTAGC
ATTTCATCACGTGGCCCGAGAGCTGCATCCGGAGTACTTCAAGAACTGCTGATATCGAGCTTGCTACAAG
GGACTTTCCGCTGGGGACTTTCCAGGGAGGCGTGGCCTGGGCGGGACTGGGGAGTGGCGAGCCCTCAGAT
CCTGCATATAAGCAGCTGCTTTTTGCCTGTACTGGGTCTCTCTGGTTAGACCAGATCTGAGCCTGGGAGC
TCTCTGGCTAACTAGGGAACCCACTGCTTAAGCCTCAATAAAGCTTGCCTTGAGTGCTTCAAGTAGTGTG
TGCCCGTCTGTTGTGTGACTCTGGTAACTAGAGATCCCTCAGACCCTTTTAGTCAGTGTGGAAAATCTCT
AGCAGTGGCGCCCGAACAGGGACTTGAAAGCGAAAGGGAAACCAGAGGAGCTCTCTCGACGCAGGACTCG
GCTTGCTGAAGCGCGCACGGCAAGAGGCGAGGGGCGGCGACTGGTGAGTACGCCAAAAATTTTGACTAGC
GGAGGCTAGAAGGAGAGAGATGGGTGCGAGAGCGTCAGTATTAAGCGGGGGAGAATTAGATCGCGATGGG
AAAAAATTCGGTTAAGGCCAGGGGGAAAGAAAAAATATAAATTAAAACATATAGTATGGGCAAGCAGGGA
GCTAGAACGATTCGCAGTTAATCCTGGCCTGTTAGAAACATCAGAAGGCTGTAGACAAATACTGGGACAG
CTACAACCATCCCTTCAGACAGGATCAGAAGAACTTAGATCATTATATAATACAGTAGCAACCCTCTATT
GTGTGCATCAAAGGATAGAGATAAAAGACACCAAGGAAGCTTTAGACAAGATAGAGGAAGAGCAAAACAA
AAGTAAGACCACCGCACAGCAAGCGGCCGGCCGCTGATCTTCAGACCTGGAGGAGGAGATATGAGGGACA
ATTGGAGAAGTGAATTATATAAATATAAAGTAGTAAAAATTGAACCATTAGGAGTAGCACCCACCAAGGC
AAAGAGAAGAGTGGTGCAGAGAGAAAAAAGAGCAGTGGGAATAGGAGCTTTGTTCCTTGGGTTCTTGGGA
GCAGCAGGAAGCACTATGGGCGCAGCGTCAATGACGCTGACGGTACAGGCCAGACAATTATTGTCTGGTA
TAGTGCAGCAGCAGAACAATTTGCTGAGGGCTATTGAGGCGCAACAGCATCTGTTGCAACTCACAGTCTG
GGGCATCAAGCAGCTCCAGGCAAGAATCCTGGCTGTGGAAAGATACCTAAAGGATCAACAGCTCCTGGGG
ATTTGGGGTTGCTCTGGAAAACTCATTTGCACCACTGCTGTGCCTTGGAATGCTAGTTGGAGTAATAAAT
CTCTGGAACAGATTTGGAATCACACGACCTGGATGGAGTGGGACAGAGAAATTAACAATTACACAAGCTT
AATACACTCCTTAATTGAAGAATCGCAAAACCAGCAAGAAAAGAATGAACAAGAATTATTGGAATTAGAT
AAATGGGCAAGTTTGTGGAATTGGTTTAACATAACAAATTGGCTGTGGTATATAAAATTATTCATAATGA
TAGTAGGAGGCTTGGTAGGTTTAAGAATAGTTTTTGCTGTACTTTCTATAGTGAATAGAGTTAGGCAGGG
ATATTCACCATTATCGTTTCAGACCCACCTCCCAACCCCGAGGGGACCCGACAGGCCCGAAGGAATAGAA
GAAGAAGGTGGAGAGAGAGACAGAGACAGATCCATTCGATTAGTGAACGGATCTCGACGGTATCGCCGAA
TTGACAAATGGCAGTATTCATCCACAATTTTAAAAGAAAAGGGGGGATTGGGGGGTACAGTGCAGGGGAA
AGAATAGTAGACATAATAGCAACAGACATACAAACTAAAGAATTACAAAAACAAATTACAAAAATTCAAA
ATTTTCGGGTTTATTACAGGGACAGCAGAGATCCAGTTTGGACTAGCGATGCTAGCTGATGCGGGCCCTA
GTTATTAATAGTAATCAATTACGGGGTCATTAGTTCATAGCCCATATATGGAGTTCCGCGTTACATAACT
TACGGTAAATGGCCCGCCTGGCTGACCGCCCAACGACCCCCGCCCATTGACGTCAATAATGACGTATGTT
CCCATAGTAACGCCAATAGGGACTTTCCATTGACGTCAATGGGTGGAGTATTTACGGTAAACTGCCCACT
TGGCAGTACATCAAGTGTATCATATGCCAAGTACGCCCCCTATTGACGTCAATGACGGTAAATGGCCCGC
CTGGCATTATGCCCAGTACATGACCTTATGGGACTTTCCTACTTGGCAGTACATCTACGTATTAGTCATC
GCTATTACCATGGTGATGCGGTTTTGGCAGTACATCAATGGGCGTGGATAGCGGTTTGACTCACGGGGAT
TTCCAAGTCTCCACCCCATTGACGTCAATGGGAGTTTGTTTTGGCACCAAAATCAACGGGACTTTCCAAA
ATGTCGTAACAACTCCGCCCCATTGACGCAAATGGGCGGTAGGCGTGTACGGTGGGAGGTCTATATAAGC
AGAGCTCTCCCTATCAGTGATAGAGATCTCCCTATCAGTGATAGAGATCGTCGACGAGCTCGTTTAGTGA
ACCGTCAGATCGCCTGGAGACGCCATCCACGCTGTTTTGACCTCCATAGAAGACACCGGGACCGATCCAG
CCTACCGGTTAAGGTGAACGCGTGCAGGCTGGCGCCACCATGGCCCCTAAAAAGAAACGCAAGGTCGAAT
TCGGAAGCGGAAGCGACAAGAAGTACTCCATTGGGCTCGCTATCGGTACCAACAGCGTCGGCTGGGCCGT
CATTACGGACGAGTACAAGGTGCCGAGCAAAAAATTCAAAGTTCTGGGCAATACCGATCGCCACAGCATA
AAGAAGAACCTCATTGGAGCCCTCCTGTTCGACTCCGGGGAGACGGCCGAAGCCACGCGGCTCAAAAGAA
CAGCACGGCGCAGATATACCCGCAGAAAGAATCGGATCTGCTACCTGCAGGAGATCTTTAGTAATGAGAT
GGCTAAGGTGGATGACTCTTTCTTCCATAGGCTGGAGGAGTCCTTTTTGGTGGAGGAGGATAAAAAGCAC
GAGCGCCACCCAATCTTTGGCAATATCGTGGACGAGGTGGCGTACCATGAAAAGTACCCAACCATATATC
ATCTGAGGAAGAAGCTGGTAGACAGTACTGATAAGGCTGACTTGCGGTTGATCTATCTCGCGCTGGCGCA
CATGATCAAATTTCGGGGACACTTCCTCATCGAGGGGGACCTGAACCCAGACAACAGCGATGTCGACAAA
CTCTTTATCCAACTGGTTCAGACTTACAATCAGCTTTTCGAGGAGAACCCGATCAACGCATCCGGCGTTG
ACGCCAAAGCAATCCTGAGCGCTAGGCTGTCCAAATCCCGGCGGCTCGAAAACCTCATCGCACAGCTCCC
TGGGGAGAAGAAGAACGGCCTGTTTGGTAATCTTATCGCCCTGTCACTCGGGCTGACCCCCAACTTTAAA
TCTAACTTCGACCTGGCCGAAGATGCCAAGCTGCAACTGAGCAAAGACACCTACGATGATGATCTCGACA
ATCTGCTGGCCCAGATCGGCGACCAGTACGCAGACCTTTTTTTGGCGGCAAAGAACCTGTCAGACGCCAT
TCTGCTGAGTGATATTCTGCGAGTGAACACGGAGATCACCAAAGCTCCGCTGAGCGCTAGTATGATCAAG
CGCTATGATGAGCACCACCAAGACTTGACTTTGCTGAAGGCCCTTGTCAGACAGCAACTGCCTGAGAAGT
ACAAGGAAATTTTCTTCGATCAGTCTAAAAATGGCTACGCCGGATACATTGACGGCGGAGCAAGCCAGGA
GGAATTTTACAAATTTATTAAGCCCATCTTGGAAAAAATGGACGGCACCGAGGAGCTGCTGGTAAAGCTG
AACAGAGAAGATCTGTTGCGCAAACAGCGCACTTTCGACAATGGAAGCATCCCCCACCAGATTCACCTGG
GCGAACTGCACGCTATCCTCAGGCGGCAAGAGGATTTCTACCCCTTTTTGAAAGATAACAGGGAAAAGAT
TGAGAAAATCCTCACATTTCGGATACCCTACTATGTAGGCCCCCTCGCTCGGGGAAATTCCAGATTCGCG
TGGATGACTCGCAAATCAGAAGAGACCATCACTCCCTGGAACTTCGAGGAAGTCGTGGATAAGGGGGCCT
CTGCCCAGTCCTTCATCGAAAGGATGACTAACTTTGATAAAAATCTGCCTAACGAAAAGGTGCTTCCTAA
ACACTCTCTGCTGTACGAGTACTTCACAGTTTATAACGAGCTCACCAAGGTCAAATACGTCACAGAAGGG
ATGAGAAAGCCAGCATTCCTGTCTGGAGAGCAGAAGAAAGCTATCGTGGACCTCCTCTTCAAGACGAACC
GGAAAGTTACCGTGAAACAGCTCAAAGAAGACTATTTCAAAAAGATTGAATGTTTCGACTCTGTTGAAAT
CAGCGGAGTGGAGGATCGCTTCAACGCATCCCTGGGAACGTATCACGATCTCCTGAAAATCATTAAAGAC
AAGGACTTCCTGGACAATGAGGAGAACGAGGACATTCTTGAGGACATTGTCCTCACCCTTACGTTGTTTG
AAGATAGGGAGATGATTGAAGAACGCTTGAAAACTTACGCTCATCTCTTCGACGACAAAGTCATGAAACA
GCTCAAGAGACGCCGATATACAGGATGGGGGCGGCTGTCAAGAAAACTGATCAATGGCATCCGAGACAAG
CAGAGTGGAAAGACAATCCTGGATTTTCTTAAGTCCGATGGATTTGCCAACCGGAACTTCATGCAGTTGA
TCCATGATGACTCTCTCACCTTTAAGGAGGACATCCAGAAAGCACAAGTTTCTGGCCAGGGGGACAGTCT
TCACGAGCACATCGCTAATCTTGCAGGTAGCCCAGCTATCAAAAAGGGAATACTGCAGACCGTTAAGGTC
GTGGATGAACTCGTCAAAGTAATGGGAAGGCATAAGCCCGAGAATATCGTTATCGAGATGGCCCGAGAGA
ACCAAACTACCCAGAAGGGACAGAAGAACAGTAGGGAAAGGATGAAGAGGATTGAAGAGGGTATAAAAGA
ACTGGGGTCCCAAATCCTTAAGGAACACCCAGTTGAAAACACCCAGCTTCAGAATGAGAAGCTCTACCTG
TACTACCTGCAGAACGGCAGGGACATGTACGTGGATCAGGAACTGGACATCAACCGGTTGTCCGACTACG
ACGTGGATGCTATCGTGCCCCAAAGCTTTCTCAAAGATGATTCTATTGATAATAAAGTGTTGACAAGATC
CGATAAAAATAGAGGGAAGAGTGATAACGTCCCCTCAGAAGAAGTTGTCAAGAAAATGAAAAATTATTGG
CGGCAGCTGCTGAACGCCAAACTGATCACACAACGGAAGTTCGATAATCTGACTAAGGCTGAACGAGGTG
GCCTGTCTGAGTTGGATAAAGCCGGCTTCATCAAAAGGCAGCTTGTTGAGACACGCCAGATCACCAAGCA
CGTGGCCCAAATTCTCGATTCACGCATGAACACCAAGTACGATGAAAATGACAAACTGATTCGAGAGGTG
AAAGTTATTACTCTGAAGTCTAAGCTGGTCTCAGATTTCAGAAAGGACTTTCAGTTTTATAAGGTGAGAG
AGATCAACAATTACCACCATGCGCATGATGCCTACCTGAATGCAGTGGTAGGCACTGCACTTATCAAAAA
ATATCCCAAGCTGGAATCTGAATTTGTTTACGGAGACTATAAAGTGTACGATGTTAGGAAAATGATCGCA
AAGTCTGAGCAGGAAATAGGCAAGGCCACCGCTAAGTACTTCTTTTACAGCAATATTATGAATTTTTTCA
AGACCGAGATTACACTGGCCAATGGAGAGATTCGGAAGCGACCACTTATCGAAACAAACGGAGAAACAGG
AGAAATCGTGTGGGACAAGGGTAGGGATTTCGCGACAGTCCGCAAGGTCCTGTCCATGCCGCAGGTGAAC
ATCGTTAAAAAGACCGAAGTACAGACCGGAGGCTTCTCCAAGGAAAGTATCCTCCCGAAAAGGAACAGCG
ACAAGCTGATCGCACGCAAAAAAGATTGGGACCCCAAGAAATACGGCGGATTCGATTCTCCTACAGTCGC
TTACAGTGTACTGGTTGTGGCCAAAGTGGAGAAAGGGAAGTCTAAAAAACTCAAAAGCGTCAAGGAACTG
CTGGGCATCACAATCATGGAGCGATCCAGCTTCGAGAAAAACCCCATCGACTTTCTCGAAGCGAAAGGAT
ATAAAGAGGTCAAAAAAGACCTCATCATTAAGCTGCCCAAGTACTCTCTCTTTGAGCTTGAAAACGGCCG
GAAACGAATGCTCGCTAGTGCGGGCGAGCTGCAGAAAGGTAACGAGCTGGCACTGCCCTCTAAATACGTT
AATTTCTTGTATCTGGCCAGCCACTATGAAAAGCTCAAAGGGTCTCCCGAAGATAATGAGCAGAAGCAGC
TGTTCGTGGAACAACACAAACACTACCTTGATGAGATCATCGAGCAAATAAGCGAGTTCTCCAAAAGAGT
GATCCTCGCCGACGCTAACCTCGATAAGGTGCTTTCTGCTTACAATAAGCACAGGGATAAGCCCATCAGG
GAGCAGGCAGAAAACATTATCCACTTGTTTACTCTGACCAACTTGGGCGCGCCTGCAGCCTTCAAGTACT
TCGACACCACCATAGACAGAAAGCGGTACACCTCTACAAAGGAGGTCCTGGACGCCACACTGATTCATCA
GTCAATTACGGGGCTCTATGAAACAAGAATCGACCTCTCTCAGCTCGGTGGAGACGGCTCTACTAGTGGC
TCTCCCAAGAAGAAGAGGAAGGTAGGATCCGGAAGTATGCGTAAAGGCGAAGAGCTGTTCACTGGTGTCG
TCCCTATTCTGGTGGAACTGGATGGTGATGTCAACGGTCATAAGTTTTCCGTGCGTGGCGAGGGTGAAGG
TGACGCAACTAATGGTAAACTGACGCTGAAGTTCATCTGTACTACTGGTAAACTGCCGGTACCTTGGCCG
ACTCTGGTAACGACGCTGACTTATGGTGTTCAGTGCTTTGCTCGTTATCCGGACCATATGAAGCAGCATG
ACTTCTTCAAGTCCGCCATGCCGGAAGGCTATGTGCAGGAACGCACGATTTCCTTTAAGGATGACGGCAC
GTACAAAACGCGTGCGGAAGTGAAATTTGAAGGCGATACCCTGGTAAACCGCATTGAGCTGAAAGGCATT
GACTTTAAAGAAGACGGCAATATCCTGGGCCATAAGCTGGAATACAATTTTAACAGCCACAATGTTTACA
TCACCGCCGATAAACAAAAAAATGGCATTAAAGCGAATTTTAAAATTCGCCACAACGTGGAGGATGGCAG
CGTGCAGCTGGCTGATCACTACCAGCAAAACACTCCAATCGGTGATGGTCCTGTTCTGCTGCCAGACAAT
CACTATCTGAGCACGCAAAGCGTTCTGTCTAAAGATCCGAACGAGAAACGCGATCATATGGTTCTGCTGG
AGTTCGTAACCGCAGCGGGCATCACGCATGGTATGGATGAACTGTACAAATCTGGCGGCCGCTCTGGCAT
GCGTAAAGGCGAAGAGCTGTTCACTGGTGTCGTCCCTATTCTGGTGGAACTGGATGGTGATGTCAACGGT
CATAAGTTTTCCGTGCGTGGCGAGGGTGAAGGTGACGCAACTAATGGTAAACTGACGCTGAAGTTCATCT
GTACTACTGGTAAACTGCCGGTACCTTGGCCGACTCTGGTAACGACGCTGACTTATGGTGTTCAGTGCTT
TGCTCGTTATCCGGACCATATGAAGCAGCATGACTTCTTCAAGTCCGCCATGCCGGAAGGCTATGTGCAG
GAACGCACGATTTCCTTTAAGGATGACGGCACGTACAAAACGCGTGCGGAAGTGAAATTTGAAGGCGATA
CCCTGGTAAACCGCATTGAGCTGAAAGGCATTGACTTTAAAGAAGACGGCAATATCCTGGGCCATAAGCT
GGAATACAATTTTAACAGCCACAATGTTTACATCACCGCCGATAAACAAAAAAATGGCATTAAAGCGAAT
TTTAAAATTCGCCACAACGTGGAGGATGGCAGCGTGCAGCTGGCTGATCACTACCAGCAAAACACTCCAA
TCGGTGATGGTCCTGTTCTGCTGCCAGACAATCACTATCTGAGCACGCAAAGCGTTCTGTCTAAAGATCC
GAACGAGAAACGCGATCATATGGTTCTGCTGGAGTTCGTAACCGCAGCGGGCATCACGCATGGTATGGAT
GAACTGTACAAAGGTAGCATCGATGGTAGCATGCGTAAAGGCGAAGAGCTGTTCACTGGTGTCGTCCCTA
TTCTGGTGGAACTGGATGGTGATGTCAACGGTCATAAGTTTTCCGTGCGTGGCGAGGGTGAAGGTGACGC
AACTAATGGTAAACTGACGCTGAAGTTCATCTGTACTACTGGTAAACTGCCGGTACCTTGGCCGACTCTG
GTAACGACGCTGACTTATGGTGTTCAGTGCTTTGCTCGTTATCCGGACCATATGAAGCAGCATGACTTCT
TCAAGTCCGCCATGCCGGAAGGCTATGTGCAGGAACGCACGATTTCCTTTAAGGATGACGGCACGTACAA
AACGCGTGCGGAAGTGAAATTTGAAGGCGATACCCTGGTAAACCGCATTGAGCTGAAAGGCATTGACTTT
AAAGAAGACGGCAATATCCTGGGCCATAAGCTGGAATACAATTTTAACAGCCACAATGTTTACATCACCG
CCGATAAACAAAAAAATGGCATTAAAGCGAATTTTAAAATTCGCCACAACGTGGAGGATGGCAGCGTGCA
GCTGGCTGATCACTACCAGCAAAACACTCCAATCGGTGATGGTCCTGTTCTGCTGCCAGACAATCACTAT
CTGAGCACGCAAAGCGTTCTGTCTAAAGATCCGAACGAGAAACGCGATCATATGGTTCTGCTGGAGTTCG
TAACCGCAGCGGGCATCACGCATGGTATGGATGAACTGTACAAACCTGGAGGTTCTGGCGGCCGCGGTGG
AGCCACCATGAAGATGGACAAAAAGACTATAGTTTGGTTTAGAAGAGACCTAAGGATTGAGGATAATCCT
GCATTAGCAGCAGCTGCTCACGAAGGATCTGTTTTTCCTGTCTTCATTTGGTGTCCTGAAGAAGAAGGAC
AGTTTTATCCTGGAAGAGCTTCAAGATGGTGGATGAAACAATCACTTGCTCACTTATCTCAATCCTTGAA
GGCTCTTGGATCTGACCTCACTTTAATCAAAACCCACAACACGATTTCAGCGATCTTGGATTGTATCCGC
GTTACCGGTGCTACAAAAGTCGTCTTTAACCACCTCTATGATCCTGTTTCGTTAGTTCGGGACCATACCG
TAAAGGAGAAGCTGGTGGAACGTGGGATCTCTGTGCAAAGCTACAATGGAGATCTATTGTATGAACCGTG
GGAGATATACTGCGAAAAGGGCAAACCTTTTACGAGTTTCAATTCTTACTGGAAGAAATGCTTAGATATG
TCGATTGAATCCGTTATGCTTCCTCCTCCTTGGCGGTTGATGCCAATAACTGCAGCGGCTGAAGCGATTT
GGGCGTGTTCGATTGAAGAACTAGGGCTGGAGAATGAGGCCGAGAAACCGAGCAATGCGTTGTTAACTAG
AGCTTGGTCTCCAGGATGGAGCAATGCTGATAAGTTACTAAATGAGTTCATCGAGAAGCAGTTGATAGAT
TATGCAAAGAACAGCAAGAAAGTTGTTGGGAATTCTACTTCACTACTTTCTCCGTATCTCCATTTCGGGG
AAATAAGCGTCAGACACGTTTTCCAGTGTGCCCGGATGAAACAAATTATATGGGCAAGAGATAAGAACAG
TGAAGGAGAAGAAAGTGCAGATCTTTTTCTTAGGGGAATCGGTTTAAGAGAGTATTCTCGGTATATATGT
TTCAACTTCCCGTTTACTCACGAGCAATCGTTGTTGAGTCATCTTCGGTTTTTCCCTTGGGATGCTGATG
TTGATAAGTTCAAGGCCTGGAGACAAGGCAGGACCGGTTATCCGTTGGTGGATGCCGGAATGAGAGAGCT
TTGGGCTACCGGATGGATGCATAACAGAATAAGAGTGATTGTTTCAAGCTTTGCTGTGAAGTTTCTTCTC
CTTCCATGGAAATGGGGAATGAAGTATTTCTGGGATACACTTTTGGATGCTGATTTGGAATGTGACATCC
TTGGCTGGCAGTATATCTCTGGGAGTATCCCCGATGGCCACGAGCTTGATCGCTTGGACAATCCCGCGTT
ACAAGGCGCCAAATATGACCCAGAAGGTGAGTACATAAGGCAATGGCTTCCCGAGCTTGCGAGATTGCCA
ACTGAATGGATCCATCATCCATGGGACGCTCCTTTAACCGTACTCAAAGCTTCTGGTGTGGAACTCGGAA
CAAACTATGCGAAACCCATTGTAGACATCGACACAGCTCGTGAGCTACTAGCTAAAGCTATTTCAAGAAC
CCGTAGAGCACAGATCATGATCGGAGCAGCAGCCCGGGATCCACCGGACCTCGACAACTAAGTAGGGTAA
TCTAGATAATCAACCTCTGGATTACAAAATTTGTGAAAGATTGACTGGTATTCTTAACTATGTTGCTCCT
TTTACGCTATGTGGATACGCTGCTTTAATGCCTTTGTATCATGCTATTGCTTCCCGTATGGCTTTCATTT
TCTCCTCCTTGTATAAATCCTGGTTGCTGTCTCTTTATGAGGAGTTGTGGCCCGTTGTCAGGCAACGTGG
CGTGGTGTGCACTGTGTTTGCTGACGCAACCCCCACTGGTTGGGGCATTGCCACCACCTGTCAGCTCCTT
TCCGGGACTTTCGCTTTCCCCCTCCCTATTGCCACGGCGGAACTCATCGCCGCCTGCCTTGCCCGCTGCT
GGACAGGGGCTCGGCTGTTGGGCACTGACAATTCCGTGGTGTTGTCGGGGAAATCATCGTCCTTTCCTTG
GCTGCTCGCCTGTGTTGCCACCTGGATTCTGCGCGGGACGTCCTTCTGCTACGTCCCTTCGGCCCTCAAT
CCAGCGGACCTTCCTTCCCGCGGCCTGCTGCCGGCTCTGCGGCCTCTTCCGCGTCTTCGCCTTCGCCCTC
AGACGAGTCGGATCTCCCTTTGGGCCGCCTCCCCGCCTGAGATCCTTTAAGACCAATGACTTACAAGGCA
GCTGTAGATCTTAGCCACTTTTTAAAAGAAAAGGGGGGACTGGAAGGGCTAATTCACTCCCAACGAAGAC
AAGATCTGCTTTTTGCTTGTACTGGGTCTCTCTGGTTAGACCAGATCTGAGCCTGGGAGCTCTCTGGCTA
ACTAGGGAACCCACTGCTTAAGCCTCAATAAAGCTTGCCTTGAGTGCTTCAAGTAGTGTGTGCCCGTCTG
TTGTGTGACTCTGGTAACTAGAGATCCCTCAGACCCTTTTAGTCAGTGTGGAAAATCTCTAGCAGTAGTA
GTTCATGTCATCTTATTATTCAGTATTTATAACTTGCAAAGAAATGAATATCAGAGAGTGAGAGGCCCGG
GTTAATTAAGGAAAGGGCTAGATCATTCTTGAAGACGAAAGGGCCTCGTGATACGCCTATTTTTATAGGT
TAATGTCATGATAATAATGGTTTCTTAGACGTCAGGTGGCACTTTTCGGGGAAATGTGCGCGGAACCCCT
ATTTGTTTATTTTTCTAAATACATTCAAATATGTATCCGCTCATGAGACAATAACCCTGATAAATGCTTC
AATAATATTGAAAAAGGAAGAGTATGAGTATTCAACATTTCCGTGTCGCCCTTATTCCCTTTTTTGCGGC
ATTTTGCCTTCCTGTTTTTGCTCACCCAGAAACGCTGGTGAAAGTAAAAGATGCTGAAGATCAGTTGGGT
GCACGAGTGGGTTACATCGAACTGGATCTCAACAGCGGTAAGATCCTTGAGAGTTTTCGCCCCGAAGAAC
GTTTTCCAATGATGAGCACTTTTAAAGTTCTGCTATGTGGCGCGGTATTATCCCGTGTTGACGCCGGGCA
AGAGCAACTCGGTCGCCGCATACACTATTCTCAGAATGACTTGGTTGAGTACTCACCAGTCACAGAAAAG
CATCTTACGGATGGCATGACAGTAAGAGAATTATGCAGTGCTGCCATAACCATGAGTGATAACACTGCGG
CCAACTTACTTCTGACAACGATCGGAGGACCGAAGGAGCTAACCGCTTTTTTGCACAACATGGGGGATCA
TGTAACTCGCCTTGATCGTTGGGAACCGGAGCTGAATGAAGCCATACCAAACGACGAGCGTGACACCACG
ATGCCTGTAGCAATGGCAACAACGTTGCGCAAACTATTAACTGGCGAACTACTTACTCTAGCTTCCCGGC
AACAATTAATAGACTGGATGGAGGCGGATAAAGTTGCAGGACCACTTCTGCGCTCGGCCCTTCCGGCTGG
CTGGTTTATTGCTGATAAATCTGGAGCCGGTGAGCGTGGGTCTCGCGGTATCATTGCAGCACTGGGGCCA
GATGGTAAGCCCTCCCGTATCGTAGTTATCTACACGACGGGGAGTCAGGCAACTATGGATGAACGAAATA
GACAGATCGCTGAGATAGGTGCCTCACTGATTAAGCATTGGTAACTGTCAGACCAAGTTTACTCATATAT
ACTTTAGATTGATTTAAAACTTCATTTTTAATTTAAAAGGATCTAGGTGAAGATCCTTTTTGATAATCTC
ATGACCAAAATCCCTTAACGTGAGTTTTCGTTCCACTGAGCGTCAGACCCCGTAGAAAAGATCAAAGGAT
CTTCTTGAGATCCTTTTTTTCTGCGCGTAATCTGCTGCTTGCAAACAAAAAAACCACCGCTACCAGCGGT
GGTTTGTTTGCCGGATCAAGAGCTACCAACTCTTTTTCCGAAGGTAACTGGCTTCAGCAGAGCGCAGATA
CCAAATACTGTTCTTCTAGTGTAGCCGTAGTTAGGCCACCACTTCAAGAACTCTGTAGCACCGCCTACAT
ACCTCGCTCTGCTAATCCTGTTACCAGTGGCTGCTGCCAGTGGCGATAAGTCGTGTCTTACCGGGTTGGA
CTCAAGACGATAGTTACCGGATAAGGCGCAGCGGTCGGGCTGAACGGGGGGTTCGTGCACACAGCCCAGC
TTGGAGCGAACGACCTACACCGAACTGAGATACCTACAGCGTGAGCTATGAGAAAGCGCCACGCTTCCCG
AAGGGAGAAAGGCGGACAGGTATCCGGTAAGCGGCAGGGTCGGAACAGGAGAGCGCACGAGGGAGCTTCC
AGGGGGAAACGCCTGGTATCTTTATAGTCCTGTCGGGTTTCGCCACCTCTGACTTGAGCGTCGATTTTTG
TGATGCTCGTCAGGGGGGCGGAGCCTATGGAAAAACGCCAGCAACGCGGCCTTTTTACGGTTCCTGGCCT
TTTGCTGGCCTTTTGCTCACATGTTCTTTCCTGCGTTATCCCCTGATTCTGTGGATAACCGTATTACCGC
CTTTGAGTGAGCTGATACCGCTCGCCGCAGCCGAACGACCGAGCGCAGCGAGTCAGTGAGCGAGGAAGCG
GAAGAGCGCCCAATACGCAAACCGCCTCTCCCCGCGCGTTGGCCGATTCATTAATGCAGCAAGCTCATGG
CTGACTAATTTTTTTTATTTATGCAGAGGCCGAGGCCGCCTCGGCCTCTGAGCTATTCCAGAAGTAGTGA
GGAGGCTTTTTTGGAGGCCTAGGCTTTTGCAAAAAGCTCCCCGTGGCACGACAGGTTTCCCGACTGGAAA
GCGGGCAGTGAGCGCAACGCAATTAATGTGAGTTAGCTCACTCATTAGGCACCCCAGGCTTTACACTTTA
TGCTTCCGGCTCGTATGTTGTGTGGAATTGTGAGCGGATAACAATTTCACACAGGAAACAGCTATGACAT
GATTACGAATTTCACAAATAAAGCATTTTTTTCACTGCATTCTAGTTGTGGTTTGTCCAAACTCATCAAT
GTATCTTATCATGTCTGGATCAACTGGATAACTCAAGCTAACCAAAATCATCCCAAACTTCCCACCCCAT
ACCCTATTACCACTGCCAATTACCTGTGGTTTCATTTACTCTAAACCTGTGATTCCTCTGAATTATTTTC
ATTTTAAAGAAATTGTATTTGTTAAATATGTACTACAAACTTAGTAGT
Features (pLannotate 1.2.2; 30 found; start..end, strand, type, name):
    377..634     +  LTR            5' LTR (truncated): truncated 5' long terminal repeat (LTR) from HIV-1
    681..806     +  misc_feature   HIV-1 Ψ: packaging signal of human immunodeficiency virus type 1
    790..1128    +  CDS            HIV-1 gag (fragment): gag protein from human immunodeficiency virus 1; gag
   1303..1536    +  misc_feature   RRE: The Rev response element (RRE) of HIV-1 allows for Rev-dependent mRNA export from the nucleus to the cytoplasm.
   1913..2013    +  CDS            Rev (fragment): human immunodeficiency virus 1 (HIV-1) Rev protein; rev; enhances nuclear export of unspliced and incompletely spliced viral mRNAs
   2058..2175    +  misc_feature   cPPT/CTS: central polypurine tract and central termination sequence of HIV-1
   2299..2602    +  enhancer       CMV enhancer: human cytomegalovirus immediate early enhancer
   2603..2806    +  promoter       CMV promoter: human cytomegalovirus (CMV) immediate early promoter
   2808..2827    +  promoter       PLtetO-1 promoter (fragment): modified phage lambda PL promoter with tet operator sites (Lutz and Bujard, 1997)
   2829..2848    +  promoter       PLtetO-1 promoter (fragment): modified phage lambda PL promoter with tet operator sites (Lutz and Bujard, 1997)
   2856..2889    +  promoter       TRE3GV promoter (fragment): 3rd-generation Tet-responsive promoter that can be activated by binding of Tet-On® 3G, optimized for retroviral and lentiviral vectors
   3025..7125    +  CDS            Cas9: Cas9 (Csn1) endonuclease from the Streptococcus pyogenes Type II CRISPR/Cas system generates RNA-guided double strand breaks in DNA
   7177..7890    +  CDS            superfolder GFP: GFP variant that folds robustly even when fused to poorly folded proteins (Pédelacq et al., 2006)
   7909..8622    +  CDS            superfolder GFP: GFP variant that folds robustly even when fused to poorly folded proteins (Pédelacq et al., 2006)
   8641..9354    +  CDS            superfolder GFP: GFP variant that folds robustly even when fused to poorly folded proteins (Pédelacq et al., 2006)
   9388..10881   +  CDS            CRY2PHR: N-terminal photolyase homology region of Arabidopsis thaliana cryptochrome 2 binds to CIB1 upon exposure to blue light (Kennedy et al., 2010)
  10928..11516   +  misc_feature   WPRE: woodchuck hepatitis virus posttranscriptional regulatory element
  11524..11589   +  CDS            nef (fragment): NEF_HV1Z2 - Experimental evidence at protein level: Swiss-Prot protein existence level 1. Extracellular Nef protein targets CD4(+) T-lymphocytes for apoptosis by interacting with CXCR4 surface receptors. From Human immunodeficiency virus type 1 group M subtype D (isolate Z2/CDC-Z34) (HIV-1).
  11591..11824   +  LTR            3' LTR (ΔU3): self-inactivating 3' long terminal repeat (LTR) from HIV-1
  12029..12133   +  promoter       AmpR promoter: bla
  12134..12994   +  CDS            AmpR: β-lactamase; bla; confers resistance to ampicillin, carbenicillin, and related antibiotics
  13165..13753   +  rep_origin     ori: high-copy-number ColE1/pMB1/pBR322/pUC origin of replication
  13936..13990   +  CDS            lacI (fragment): lac repressor; lacI; The lac repressor binds to the lac operator to inhibit transcription in E. coli. This inhibition can be relieved by adding lactose or isopropyl-β-D-thiogalactopyranoside (IPTG).
  13996..14089   +  rep_origin     SV40 ori (fragment): SV40 origin of replication
  14114..14151   +  CDS            lacI (fragment): lac repressor; lacI; The lac repressor binds to the lac operator to inhibit transcription in E. coli. This inhibition can be relieved by adding lactose or isopropyl-β-D-thiogalactopyranoside (IPTG).
  14164..14185   +  protein_bind   CAP binding site: CAP binding activates transcription in the presence of cAMP. E. coli catabolite activator protein
  14200..14230   +  promoter       lac promoter: promoter for the E. coli lac operon
  14234..14256   +  protein_bind   lac operator (fragment): The lac repressor binds to the lac operator to inhibit transcription in E. coli. This inhibition can be relieved by adding lactose or isopropyl-β-D-thiogalactopyranoside (IPTG). lac repressor encoded by lacI
  14288..14371   +  polyA_signal   SV40 poly(A) signal (fragment): SV40 polyadenylation signal
  14538..329     +  CDS            nef (fragment) (across the origin): NEF_HV1BR - Experimental evidence at protein level: Swiss-Prot protein existence level 1. Extracellular Nef protein targets CD4(+) T-lymphocytes for apoptosis by interacting with CXCR4 surface receptors (PubMed:14990729). From Human immunodeficiency virus type 1 group M subtype B (isolate BRU/LAI) (HIV-1).
