[The description below was written by a language model from this plasmid's Addgene catalogue record and pLannotate feature annotations shown in this document.]
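Description:
pHAGE-dCas9-3XGFP-CRY2 is a 14.5 kb HIV-1-based lentiviral transfer plasmid built on the pHAGE-DEST backbone for stable expression of an optogenetic dCas9 fusion protein in mammalian cells. It is propagated in E. coli through a high-copy ColE1/pUC-type origin and selected with ampicillin (β-lactamase under its own promoter). The viral portion carries a truncated 5' LTR, the Ψ packaging signal with an adjoining gag fragment, the Rev response element for Rev-dependent nuclear export of the genomic RNA, the cPPT/CTS, a WPRE downstream of the payload to boost transcript expression, and a ΔU3 self-inactivating 3' LTR. No mammalian drug-selection marker is annotated, so the GFP signal is the only evident means of identifying transduced cells.

The payload is a single open reading frame driven by the CMV enhancer/promoter. The feature table also detects short tet-operator-like fragments between the promoter and the coding sequence, suggesting a tetracycline-regulatable CMV arrangement, although the catalogue entry simply lists CMV. The fusion comprises catalytically dead S. pyogenes Cas9, three tandem copies of superfolder GFP, and at the C-terminus CRY2hiclu, a variant of the Arabidopsis thaliana cryptochrome 2 photolyase homology region (E490R/DLDN). dCas9 binds guide-RNA-specified genomic loci without cutting, the triple GFP makes those loci visible by fluorescence microscopy, and the CRY2 module responds to blue light. The variant name implies enhanced light-induced clustering. The CRY2 segment was added to an existing dCas9-3XGFP imaging vector, and the associated work describes an optogenetic tool for probing the functional role of genome organization. The guide RNA must be supplied separately, as none is annotated here.
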