Addgene plasmid #249578: pHAGE-dCas9-3XGFP-CRY2
Purpose: Lentiviral vector for stable expression of dCas9-3XGFP-CRY2hiclu fusion protein in mammalian cells
Depositing lab: Tom Misteli. Depositing organization: National Cancer Institute (NCI). Publication: OptoLoop: An optogenetic tool to probe the functional role of genome organization. Stortz M, Keikhosravi A, Pegoraro G, Misteli T. J Cell Sci. 2026 Jan 19:jcs.264574. doi: 10.1242/jcs.264574. PubMed 41549960.
Backbone
  Vector backbone: pHAGE-DEST
  Backbone size w/o insert (bp): 6607
  Total vector size (bp): 14538
  Vector type: Mammalian Expression, Lentiviral
Growth in bacteria
  Bacterial resistance: Ampicillin, 100 μg/mL
  Growth temperature: 30°C
  Growth strain: NEB Stable
  Copy number: Unknown
Gene/Insert 1
  Gene/Insert name: CRY2hiclu (alt name: CRY2PHR E490R/DLDN)
  Species: A. thaliana (mustard weed)
  Insert size (bp): 1521
  GenBank ID: 839529
  Promoter: CMV
  Tag / fusion protein: 3XsfGFP (N terminal on insert)
  Cloning method: Other
  Sequencing primers: 5′ CMV-Forward
Gene/Insert 2
  Gene/Insert name: Sp dCas9
  Species: S. pyogenes
  Insert size (bp): 4101
  Mutation: Catalytically dead mutant Cas9
  GenBank ID: 69900935
  Promoter: CMV
  Tag / fusion protein: 3XsfGFP (C terminal on insert)
  Cloning method: Other
  Sequencing primers: 5′ CMV-Forward
Terms and licenses: Academic/Nonprofit Terms; Industry Terms: Not Available to Industry
Depositor comments: Please refer to related article for further details about origin and use of this plasmid. CRY2 was cloned into vector made by Thoru Pederson lab (Addgene #64107). Please visit https://doi.org/10.1101/2025.11.06.686574 for bioRxiv preprint.
How to cite: pHAGE-dCas9-3XGFP-CRY2 was a gift from Tom Misteli (Addgene plasmid # 249578 ; http://n2t.net/addgene:249578 ; RRID:Addgene_249578)
